>Addgene plasmid #73666 | pSIREN-RetroQ-shLuc | depositor full sequence | sequence record 138085 | Full Plasmid Sequence
TCCGCGTTACATAACTTACGGTAAATGGCCCGCCTGGCTGACCGCCCAACGACCCCCGCCCATTGACGTC
AATAATGACGTATGTTCCCATAGTAACGCCAATAGGGACTTTCCATTGACGTCAATGGGTGGAGTATTTA
CGGTAAACTGCCCACTTGGCAGTACATCAAGTGTATCATATGCCAAGTACGCCCCCTATTGACGTCAATG
ACGGTAAATGGCCCGCCTGGCATTATGCCCAGTACATGACCTTATGGGACTTTCCTACTTGGCAGTACAT
CTACGTATTAGTCATCGCTATTACCATGGTGATGCGGTTTTGGCAGTACATCAATGGGCGTGGATAGCGG
TTTGACTCACGGGGATTTCCAAGTCTCCACCCCATTGACGTCAATGGGAGTTTGTTTTGGCACCAAAATC
AACGGGACTTTCCAAAATGTCGTAACAACTCCGCCCCATTGACGCAAATGGGCGGTAGGCGTGTACGGTG
GGAGGTCTATATAAGCAGAGCTCAATAAAAGAGCCCACAACCCCTCACTCGGCGCGCCAGTCTTCCGATA
GACTGCGTCGCCCGGGTACCCGTATTCCCAATAAAGCCTCTTGCTGTTTGCATCCGAATCGTGGTCTCGC
TGTTCCTTGGGAGGGTCTCCTCTGAGTGATTGACTACCCACGACGGGGGTCTTTCATTTGGGGGCTCGTC
CGGGATTTGGAGACCCCTGCCCAGGGACCACCGACCCACCACCGGGAGGTAAGCTGGCCAGCAACTTATC
TGTGTCTGTCCGATTGTCTAGTGTCTATGTTTGATGTTATGCGCCTGCGTCTGTACTAGTTAGCTAACTA
GCTCTGTATCTGGCGGACCCGTGGTGGAACTGACGAGTTCTGAACACCCGGCCGCAACCCTGGGAGACGT
CCCAGGGACTTTGGGGGCCGTTTTTGTGGCCCGACCTGAGGAAGGGAGTCGATGTGGAATCCGACCCCGT
CAGGATATGTGGTTCTGGTAGGAGACGAGAACCTAAAACAGTTCCCGCCTCCGTCTGAATTTTTGCTTTC
GGTTTGGAACCGAAGCCGCGCGTCTTGTCTGCTGCAGCGCTGCAGCATCGTTCTGTGTTGTCTCTGTCTG
ACTGTGTTTCTGTATTTGTCTGAAAATTAGGGCCAGACTGTTACCACTCCCTTAAGTTTGACCTTAGGTC
ACTGGAAAGATGTCGAGCGGATCGCTCACAACCAGTCGGTAGATGTCAAGAAGAGACGTTGGGTTACCTT
CTGCTCTGCAGAATGGCCAACCTTTAACGTCGGATGGCCGCGAGACGGCACCTTTAACCGAGACCTCATC
ACCCAGGTTAAGATCAAGGTCTTTTCACCTGGCCCGCATGGACACCCAGACCAGGTCCCCTACATCGTGA
CCTGGGAAGCCTTGGCTTTTGACCCCCCTCCCTGGGTCAAGCCCTTTGTACACCCTAAGCCTCCGCCTCC
TCTTCCTCCATCCGCCCCGTCTCTCCCCCTTGAACCTCCTCGTTCGACCCCGCCTCGATCCTCCCTTTAT
CCAGCCCTCACTCCTTCTCTAGGCGCCGGAATTGAAGATCTGGGCAGGAAGAGGGCCTATTTCCCATGAT
TCCTTCATATTTGCATATACGATACAAGGCTGTTAGAGAGATAATTAGAATTAATTTGACTGTAAACACA
AAGATATTAGTACAAAATACGTGACGTAGAAAGTAATAATTTCTTGGGTAGTTTGCAGTTTTAAAATTAT
GTTTTAAAATGGACTATCATATGCTTACCGTAACTTGAAAGTATTTCGATTTCTTGGCTTTATATATCTT
GTGGAAAGGACGAGGATCCGTGCGTTGCTAGTACCAACTTCAAGAGAGTTGGTACTAGCAACGCACTTTT
TTACGCGTGAATTCTACCGGGTAGGGGAGGCGCTTTTCCCAAGGCAGTCTGGAGCATGCGCTTTAGCAGC
CCCGCTGGGCACTTGGCGCTACACAAGTGGCCTCTGGCCTCGCACACATTCCACATCCACCGGTAGGCGC
CAACCGGCTCCGTTCTTTGGTGGCCCCTTCGCGCCACCTTCTACTCCTCCCCTAGTCAGGAAGTTCCCCC
CCGCCCCGCAGCTCGCGTCGTGCAGGACGTGACAAATGGAAGTAGCACGTCTCACTAGTCTCGTGCAGAT
GGACAGCACCGCTGAGCAATGGAAGCGGGTAGGCCTTTGGGGCAGCGGCCAATAGCAGCTTTGCTCCTTC
GCTTTCTGGGCTCAGAGGCTGGGAAGGGGTGGGTCCGGGGGCGGGCTCAGGGGCGGGCTCAGGGGCGGGG
CGGGCGCCCGAAGGTCCTCCGGAGGCCCGGCATTCTGCACGCTTCAAAAGCGCACGTCTGCCGCGCTGTT
CTCCTCTTCCTCATCTCCGGGCCTTTCGACCTGCAGCCCAAGCTTACCATGACCGAGTACAAGCCCACGG
TGCGCCTCGCCACCCGCGACGACGTCCCCAGGGCCGTACGCACCCTCGCCGCCGCGTTCGCCGACTACCC
CGCCACGCGCCACACCGTCGATCCGGACCGCCACATCGAGCGGGTCACCGAGCTGCAAGAACTCTTCCTC
ACGCGCGTCGGGCTCGACATCGGCAAGGTGTGGGTCGCGGACGACGGCGCCGCGGTGGCGGTCTGGACCA
CGCCGGAGAGCGTCGAAGCGGGGGCGGTGTTCGCCGAGATCGGCCCGCGCATGGCCGAGTTGAGCGGTTC
CCGGCTGGCCGCGCAGCAACAGATGGAAGGCCTCCTGGCGCCGCACCGGCCCAAGGAGCCCGCGTGGTTC
CTGGCCACCGTCGGCGTCTCGCCCGACCACCAGGGCAAGGGTCTGGGCAGCGCCGTCGTGCTCCCCGGAG
TGGAGGCGGCCGAGCGCGCCGGGGTGCCCGCCTTCCTGGAGACCTCCGCGCCCCGCAACCTCCCCTTCTA
CGAGCGGCTCGGCTTCACCGTCACCGCCGACGTCGAGGTGCCCGAAGGACCGCGCACCTGGTGCATGACC
CGCAAGCCCGGTGCCTGACGCCCGCCCCACGACCCGCAGCGCCCGACCGAAAGGAGCGCACGACCCCATG
CATCGGCGTCTCGAGATATCAGTGGTCCAGGCTCTAGTTTTGACTCAACAATATCACCAGCTGAAGCCTA
TAGAGTACGAGCCATAGATAAAATAAAAGATTTTATTTAGTCTCCAGAAAAAGGGGGGAATGAAAGACCC
CACCTGTAGGTTTGGCAAGCTAGCTTAAGTAACGCCATTTTGCAAGGCATGGAAAAATACATAACTGAGA
ATAGAGAAGTTCAGATCAAGGTCAGGAACAGATGGAACAGGGTCGACCCTAGAGAACCATCAGATGTTTC
CAGGGTGCCCCAAGGACCTGAAATGACCCTGTGCCTTATTTGAACTAACCAATCAGTTCGCTTCTCGCTT
CTGTTCGCGCGCTTCTGCTCCCCGAGCTCAATAAAAGAGCCCACAACCCCTCACTCGGGGCGCCAGTCCT
CCGATTGACTGAGTCGCCCGGGTACCCGTGTATCCAATAAACCCTCTTGCAGTTGCATCCGACTTGTGGT
CTCGCTGTTCCTTGGGAGGGTCTCCTCTGAGTGATTGACTACCCGTCAGCGGGGGTCTTTCATTTGGGGG
CTCGTCCGGGATCGGGAGACCCCTGCCCAGGGACCACCGACCCACCACCGGGAGGTAAGCTGGCTGCCTC
GCGCGTTTCGGTGATGACGGTGAAAACCTCTGACACATGCAGCTCCCGGAGACGGTCACAGCTTGTCTGT
AAGCGGATGCCGGGAGCAGACAAGCCCGTCAGGGCGCGTCAGCGGGTGTTGGCGGGTGTCGGGGCGCAGC
CATGACCCAGTCACGTAGCGATAGCGGAGTGTAGATCCGGCTGTGGAATGTGTGTCAGTTAGGGTGTGGA
AAGTCCCCAGGCTCCCCAGCAGGCAGAAGTATGCAAAGCATGCATCTCAATTAGTCAGCAACCAGGTGTG
GAAAGTCCCCAGGCTCCCCAGCAGGCAGAAGTATGCAAAGCATGCATCTCAATTAGTCAGCAACCATAGT
CCCGCCCCTAACTCCGCCCATCCCGCCCCTAACTCCGCCCAGTTCCGCCCATTCTCCGCCCCATGGCTGA
CTAATTTTTTTTATTTATGCAGAGGCCGAGGCCGCCTCGGCCTCTGAGCTATTCCAGAAGTAGTGAGGAG
GCTTTTTTGGAGGCCTAGGCTTTTGCAAAAAGCTTACTGGCTTAACTATGCGGCATCAGAGCAGATTGTA
CTGAGAGTGCACCATATGCGGTGTGAAATACCGCACAGATGCGTAAGGAGAAAATACCGCATCAGGCGCT
CTTCCGCTTCCTCGCTCACTGACTCGCTGCGCTCGGTCGTTCGGCTGCGGCGAGCGGTATCAGCTCACTC
AAAGGCGGTAATACGGTTATCCACAGAATCAGGGGATAACGCAGGAAAGAACATGTGAGCAAAAGGCCAG
CAAAAGGCCAGGAACCGTAAAAAGGCCGCGTTGCTGGCGTTTTTCCATAGGCTCCGCCCCCCTGACGAGC
ATCACAAAAATCGACGCTCAAGTCAGAGGTGGCGAAACCCGACAGGACTATAAAGATACCAGGCGTTTCC
CCCTGGAAGCTCCCTCGTGCGCTCTCCTGTTCCGACCCTGCCGCTTACCGGATACCTGTCCGCCTTTCTC
CCTTCGGGAAGCGTGGCGCTTTCTCATAGCTCACGCTGTAGGTATCTCAGTTCGGTGTAGGTCGTTCGCT
CCAAGCTGGGCTGTGTGCACGAACCCCCCGTTCAGCCCGACCGCTGCGCCTTATCCGGTAACTATCGTCT
TGAGTCCAACCCGGTAAGACACGACTTATCGCCACTGGCAGCAGCCACTGGTAACAGGATTAGCAGAGCG
AGGTATGTAGGCGGTGCTACAGAGTTCTTGAAGTGGTGGCCTAACTACGGCTACACTAGAAGGACAGTAT
TTGGTATCTGCGCTCTGCTGAAGCCAGTTACCTTCGGAAAAAGAGTTGGTAGCTCTTGATCCGGCAAACA
AACCACCGCTGGTAGCGGTGGTTTTTTTGTTTGCAAGCAGCAGATTACGCGCAGAAAAAAAGGATCTCAA
GAAGATCCTTTGATCTTTTCTACGGGGTCTGACGCTCAGTGGAACGAAAACTCACGTTAAGGGATTTTGG
TCATGAGATTATCAAAAAGGATCTTCACCTAGATCCTTTTAAATTAAAAATGAAGTTTTAAATCAATCTA
AAGTATATATGAGTAAACTTGGTCTGACAGTTACCAATGCTTAATCAGTGAGGCACCTATCTCAGCGATC
TGTCTATTTCGTTCATCCATAGTTGCCTGACTCCCCGTCGTGTAGATAACTACGATACGGGAGGGCTTAC
CATCTGGCCCCAGTGCTGCAATGATACCGCGAGACCCACGCTCACCGGCTCCAGATTTATCAGCAATAAA
CCAGCCAGCCGGAAGGGCCGAGCGCAGAAGTGGTCCTGCAACTTTATCCGCCTCCATCCAGTCTATTAAT
TGTTGCCGGGAAGCTAGAGTAAGTAGTTCGCCAGTTAATAGTTTGCGCAACGTTGTTGCCATTGCTGCAG
GCATCGTGGTGTCACGCTCGTCGTTTGGTATGGCTTCATTCAGCTCCGGTTCCCAACGATCAAGGCGAGT
TACATGATCCCCCATGTTGTGCAAAAAAGCGGTTAGCTCCTTCGGTCCTCCGATCGTTGTCAGAAGTAAG
TTGGCCGCAGTGTTATCACTCATGGTTATGGCAGCACTGCATAATTCTCTTACTGTCATGCCATCCGTAA
GATGCTTTTCTGTGACTGGTGAGTACTCAACCAAGTCATTCTGAGAATAGTGTATGCGGCGACCGAGTTG
CTCTTGCCCGGCGTCAACACGGGATAATACCGCGCCACATAGCAGAACTTTAAAAGTGCTCATCATTGGA
AAACGTTCTTCGGGGCGAAAACTCTCAAGGATCTTACCGCTGTTGAGATCCAGTTCGATGTAACCCACTC
GTGCACCCAACTGATCTTCAGCATCTTTTACTTTCACCAGCGTTTCTGGGTGAGCAAAAACAGGAAGGCA
AAATGCCGCAAAAAAGGGAATAAGGGCGACACGGAAATGTTGAATACTCATACTCTTCCTTTTTCAATAT
TATTGAAGCATTTATCAGGGTTATTGTCTCATGAGCGGATACATATTTGAATGTATTTAGAAAAATAAAC
AAATAGGGGTTCCGCGCACATTTCCCCGAAAAGTGCCACCTGACGTCTAAGAAACCATTATTATCATGAC
ATTAACCTATAAAAATAGGCGTATCACGAGGCCCTTTCGTCTTCAAGAATTAGCTTGGCCATTGCATACG
TTGTATCCATATCATAATATGTACATTTATATTGGCTCATGTCCAACATTACCGCCATGTTGACATTGAT
TATTGACTAGTTATTAATAGTAATCAATTACGGGGTCATTAGTTCATAGCCCATATATGGAGT
Features (pLannotate 1.2.2; 17 found; start..end, strand, type, name):
    309..512     +  promoter       CMV promoter: human cytomegalovirus (CMV) immediate early promoter
    513..688     +  LTR            5' LTR (truncated): truncated long terminal repeat from Moloney murine sarcoma virus
    810..1084    +  misc_feature   MESV Ψ (fragment): packaging signal of murine embryonic stem cell virus
   1151..1567    +  CDS            gag (truncated): truncated Moloney murine leukemia virus (MMLV) gag gene lacking the start codon
   1591..1831    +  promoter       U6 promoter: RNA polymerase III promoter for human U6 snRNA
   1909..2408    +  promoter       PGK promoter: mouse phosphoglycerate kinase 1 promoter
   2429..3028    +  CDS            PuroR: puromycin N-acetyltransferase; pac from Streptomyces alboniger; confers resistance to puromycin
   3095..3167    +  CDS            env (fragment): murine leukemia virus gPr80 envelope polyprotein precursor; env; proteolytically cleaved into gp70SU and p15TM subunits
   3209..3634    +  LTR            3' LTR (ΔU3): self-inactivating 3' long terminal repeat (LTR) from Moloney murine leukemia virus
   3703..3743    +  CDS            rop (fragment): Rop protein, which maintains plasmids at low copy number; rop
   3845..3883    +  misc_feature   bom (fragment): basis of mobility region from pBR322
   3900..4229    +  promoter       SV40 promoter: SV40 enhancer and early promoter
   4235..4336    +  misc_feature   bom (fragment): basis of mobility region from pBR322
   4522..5110    -  rep_origin     ori: high-copy-number ColE1/pMB1/pBR322/pUC origin of replication
   5281..6141    -  CDS            AmpR: β-lactamase; bla; confers resistance to ampicillin, carbenicillin, and related antibiotics
   6142..6246    -  promoter       AmpR promoter: bla
   6432..308     +  enhancer       CMV enhancer (across the origin): human cytomegalovirus immediate early enhancer
