[The description below was written by a language model from this plasmid's Addgene catalogue record and pLannotate feature annotations shown in this document.]
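Description:
pSIREN-RetroQ-shLuc is a self-inactivating gammaretroviral shRNA expression vector built on the commercial pSIREN-RetroQ backbone, carrying a short hairpin directed against luciferase. Because luciferase is not an endogenous mammalian transcript, the record describes it as a control sequence, and it would typically serve as the non-targeting comparator alongside gene-specific knockdown constructs in the same backbone. In bacteria the roughly 6.5 kb plasmid is maintained through a high-copy ColE1/pUC-type origin and selected with ampicillin via the β-lactamase gene. Short fragments of rop and the pBR322 bom region, along with an SV40 enhancer/early promoter element, sit in the plasmid backbone outside the proviral region.

The viral portion begins with a hybrid 5′ end in which the CMV enhancer and promoter are fused to a truncated murine sarcoma virus LTR, driving strong production of genomic RNA in packaging cells. This is followed by a Ψ packaging signal and a truncated, start-codon-deficient gag segment that promotes efficient encapsidation without encoding viral protein. Downstream, the human U6 RNA polymerase III promoter transcribes the hairpin, which was cloned between BamHI and EcoRI sites that remain intact. The hairpin itself is not annotated in the feature table but would lie in the gap between U6 and the next element. A mouse PGK promoter then drives puromycin N-acetyltransferase, allowing selection of stably transduced mammalian cells. The provirus ends with a U3-deleted 3′ LTR, which is copied to the 5′ end during reverse transcription, silencing LTR promoter activity after integration so that expression depends on the internal U6 and PGK promoters. Gag-pol and envelope functions must be provided in trans for particle production.
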