Addgene plasmid #73666: pSIREN-RetroQ-shLuc
Purpose: pSRIEN-RetroQ vector containing control sequence luciferase
Depositing lab: Joe Landry. Depositing organization: Virginia Commonwealth University. Publication: BPTF inhibits NK cell activity and the abundance of natural cytotoxicity receptor co-ligands. Mayes K, Elsayed Z, Alhazmi A, Waters M, Alkhatib SG, Roberts M, Song C, Peterson K, Chan V, Ailaney N, Malapati P, Blevins T, Lisnic B, Dumur CI, Landry JW. Oncotarget. 2017 May 12;8(38):64344-64357. doi: 10.18632/oncotarget.17834. eCollection 2017 Sep 8. PubMed 28969075.
Backbone
  Vector backbone: pSIREN RetroQ
  Backbone manufacturer: Clonetech
  Vector type: Retroviral
  Selectable markers: Puromycin
Growth in bacteria
  Bacterial resistance: Ampicillin, 100 μg/mL
  Growth temperature: 37°C
  Growth strain: NEB Stable
  Copy number: High Copy
Gene/Insert
  Gene/Insert name: shRNA to Luciferase
  gRNA/shRNA sequence: Luciferase
  Cloning method: Restriction Enzyme; 5′ cloning site BamHI (not destroyed); 3′ cloning site EcoRI (not destroyed)
  Sequencing primers: 5′ U6 Promoter
Terms and licenses: Academic/Nonprofit Terms; Industry Terms
How to cite: pSIREN-RetroQ-shLuc was a gift from Joe Landry (Addgene plasmid # 73666 ; http://n2t.net/addgene:73666 ; RRID:Addgene_73666)
