>Addgene plasmid #73666 | pSIREN-RetroQ-shLuc | addgene partial sequence | sequence record 140666 | hU6-F 5'-GAGGGCCTATTTCCCATGATT-3'
TTAGAGAGATAATTAGAATTAATTTGACTGTAAACACAAAGATATTAGTACAAAATACGTGACGTAGAAA
GTAATAATTTCTTGGGTAGTTTGCAGTTTTAAAATTATGTTTTAAAATGGACTATCATATGCTTACCGTA
ACTTGAAAGTATTTCGATTTCTTGGCTTTATATATCTTGTGGAAAGGACGAGGATCCGTGCGTTG
