>Addgene plasmid #73666 | pSIREN-RetroQ-shLuc | addgene partial sequence | sequence record 141919 | MSCV-rev 5'-CAGCGGGGCTGCTAAAGCGCATGC-3'
GAATTCACGCGTAAAAAAGTGCGTTGCTAGTACCAACTCTCTTGAAGTTGGTACTAGCAACGCACGGATC
CTCGTCCTTTCCACAAGATATATAAAGCCAAGAAATCGAAATACTTTCAAGTTACGGTAAGCATATGATA
GTCCATTTTAAAACATAATTTTAAAACTGCAAACTACCCAAGAAATTATTACTTTCTACGTCACGTATTT
TGTACTAATATCTTTGTGTTTACAGTCAAATTAATTCTAATTATCTCTCTAACAGCCTTGTATCGTATAT
GCAAATATGAAGGAATCATGGGAAATAGGCCCTCTTCCTGCCCAGATCTTCAATTCCGGCGCCTAGAGAA
GGAGTGAGGGCTGGATAAAGGGAGGATCGAGGCGGGGTCGAACGAGGAGGTTCAAGGGGGAGAGACGGGG
CGGATGGAGGAAGAGGAGGCGGAGGCTTAGGGTGTACAAAGGGCTTGACCCAGGGAGGGGGGTCAAAAGC
CAAGGCTTCCCAGGTCACGATGTAGGGGACCTGGTCTGGGTGTCCATGCGGGCCAGGTGAAAAGACCTTG
ATCTTAACCTGGGTGATGAGGTCTCGGTTAAAGGTGCCGTCTCGCGGCCATCCGACGTTAAAGGTTGGCC
ATTCTGCAGAGCAGAAGGTAACCCAACGTCTCTTCTTGACATCTACCGACTGGTTGTGAGCGATCCGCTC
GACATCTTTCCAGTGACCTAAGG
